Addgene plasmid #218599: pJJB715
Purpose: Express Pex25
Depositing lab: John Dueber. Depositing organization: University of California, Berkeley. Publication: ML-enhanced peroxisome capacity enables compartmentalization of multienzyme pathway. Baker JJ, Shi J, Wang S, Mujica EM, Bianco S, Capponi S, Dueber JE. Nat Chem Biol. 2024 Oct 14. doi: 10.1038/s41589-024-01759-2. PubMed 39402374.
Backbone
  Vector backbone: TMP137
  Backbone manufacturer: Internal
  Vector type: Yeast Expression
  Selectable markers: LEU2
Growth in bacteria
  Bacterial resistance: Kanamycin, 50 μg/mL
  Growth temperature: 37°C
  Growth strain: DH5alpha
  Copy number: High Copy
Gene/Insert
  Gene/Insert name: Pex25
  Species: S. cerevisiae (budding yeast)
  Cloning method: Golden Gate
Terms and licenses: Academic/Nonprofit Terms; Industry Terms: Not Available to Industry
Depositor comments: Integrated into LEU2 locus
How to cite: pJJB715 was a gift from John Dueber (Addgene plasmid # 218599 ; http://n2t.net/addgene:218599 ; RRID:Addgene_218599)
