[The description below was written by a language model from this plasmid's Addgene catalogue record and pLannotate feature annotations shown in this document.]
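Description:
pJJB715 is a yeast expression plasmid of about 7.5 kb, built by Golden Gate assembly on an in-house backbone (TMP137) and designed to integrate into the Saccharomyces cerevisiae genome rather than replicate episomally. In E. coli it is maintained at high copy through a ColE1/pUC-type origin and selected with kanamycin via the aph(3')-Ia KanR gene. The feature table shows no yeast replication origin (no 2μ or CEN/ARS), which agrees with the depositor's note that the construct is integrated at the LEU2 locus. Selection in yeast relies on a complete LEU2 cassette, with the native LEU2 promoter driving the 3-isopropylmalate dehydrogenase coding sequence, which restores leucine prototrophy in leu2 strains. Short annotated fragments of NFS1 and the predicted ORF YC021 probably represent chromosomal sequence around LEU2 that serves as homology for targeted integration, although the record does not explicitly label them as homology arms.

The payload is the full-length S. cerevisiae PEX25 coding sequence, followed by the ADH1 transcription terminator. Pex25 is a peroxisomal protein involved in regulating peroxisome size and maintenance, division and biogenesis, and matrix protein import. Roughly 700 bp lie upstream of the coding sequence, where a promoter would be expected, but no promoter is annotated there and the record does not state which one drives expression. No epitope tag or reporter is annotated. The stated purpose is simply to express Pex25, and the associated publication concerns increasing peroxisome capacity so that multienzyme pathways can be compartmentalised in yeast, suggesting that the plasmid is used to alter Pex25 levels in engineered strains.
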