Features (pLannotate 1.2.2; 10 found; start..end, strand, type, name):
    707..1888    +  CDS            PEX25: PEX25_YEAST - Experimental evidence at protein level: Swiss-Prot protein existence level 1. Required for regulation of peroxisome size and maintenance. Has a role in the import of peroxisomal matrix proteins. Imports RHO1 into the peroxisome. Also promotes peroxisome division and biogenesis. From Saccharomyces cerevisiae (strain ATCC 204508 / S288c) (Baker's yeast).
   1907..2094    +  terminator     ADH1 terminator: S. cerevisiae ADH1; transcription terminator for the S. cerevisiae alcohol dehydrogenase 1 (ADH1) gene
   2353..2430    +  CDS            YO192_YEAST (fragment): Experimental evidence at protein level: Swiss-Prot protein existence level 1. From Saccharomyces cerevisiae (strain ATCC 204508 / S288c) (Baker's yeast).
   2570..2977    +  promoter       LEU2 promoter: S. cerevisiae LEU2
   2978..4069    +  CDS            LEU2: LEU3_YEAST - Experimental evidence at protein level: Swiss-Prot protein existence level 1. Catalyzes the oxidation of 3-carboxy-2-hydroxy-4- methylpentanoate (3-isopropylmalate) to 3-carboxy-4-methyl-2- oxopentanoate. The product decarboxylates to 4-methyl-2 oxopentanoate. From Saccharomyces cerevisiae (strain ATCC 204508 / S288c) (Baker's yeast).
   4434..4547    -  CDS            NFS1 (fragment): NFS1_YEAST - Also known as SPL1 From Saccharomyces cerevisiae (strain ATCC 204508 / S288c) (Baker's yeast).
   4873..5064    -  CDS            NFS1 (fragment): NFS1_YEAST - Also known as SPL1 From Saccharomyces cerevisiae (strain ATCC 204508 / S288c) (Baker's yeast).
   5103..5918    -  CDS            KanR: aminoglycoside phosphotransferase; aph(3')-Ia; confers resistance to kanamycin in bacteria or G418 (Geneticin®) in eukaryotes
   6143..6731    +  rep_origin     ori: high-copy-number ColE1/pMB1/pBR322/pUC origin of replication
   6894..7268    +  CDS            YC021_YEAST: Protein predicted: Swiss-Prot protein existence level 4. From Saccharomyces cerevisiae (strain ATCC 204508 / S288c) (Baker's yeast).
>Addgene plasmid #218599 | pJJB715 | addgene full sequence | sequence record 435277 | Addgene NGS Result
AAGAGGATGTCCAATATTTTTTTTAAGGAATAAGGATACTTCAAGACTAGATTCCCCCCTGCATTCCCAT
CAGAACCGTAAACCTTGGCGCTTTCCTTGGGAAGTATTCAAGAAGTGCCTTGTCCGGTTTCTGTGGCTCA
CAAACCAGCGCGCCCGATATGGCTTTCTTTTCACTTATGAATGTACCAGTACGGGACAATTAGAACGCTC
CTGTAACAATCTCTTTGCAAATGTGGGGTTACATTCTAACCATGTCACACTGCTGACGAAATTCAAAGTA
AAAAAAAATGGGACCACGTCTTGAGAACGATAGATTTTCTTTATTTTACATTGAACAGTCGTTGTCTCAG
CGCGCTTTATGTTTTCATTCATACTTCATATTATAAAATAACAAAAGAAGAATTTCATATTCACGCCCAA
GAAATCAGGCTGCTTTCCAAATGCAATTGACACTTCATTAGCCATCACACAAAACTCTTTCTTGCTGGAG
CTTCTTTTAAAAAAGACCTCAGTACACCAAACACGTTACCCGACCTCGTTATTTTACGACAACTATGATA
AAATTCTGAAGAAAAAATAAAAAAATTTTCATACTTCTTGCTTTTATTTAAACCATTGAATGATTTCTTT
TGAACAAAACTACCTGTTTCACCAAAGGAAATAGAAAGAAAAAATCAATTAGAAGAAAACAAAAAACAAA
AGATCTATGAGTCAGTTTGGCACGACAGATATCGTTTCCGGTTCAGAAACACCACCTTATTCTGGGGCAA
GTTACCAGGACGCCCAGGATGACAATACCCATCCACATTCATCAGACGCCGGTGCAGAGAAGTTCAGTGC
AGGCAGTGGAAGCGAGTCGCATACTGAATCCTCGAGAAGTGATGATGAGGATTCTCAAGCAAAAACAAAG
ATGGTGGATAATATTACCATCTTAAAATATATATTGGATTCTCTATCTGGTAGAGACAAATTAGCCAAAA
TTATCAAATACGCTCTGGATATATTAAAACTGTTTATCGAAAAGTCTAAGCGAAATTTAACTGTTTTGGA
CCCTTCCGTATTAACGTACTATACCAAGATTTTGAAAAATCTGACTGTAAAAGTCGCACTAAGGCATCCA
ATCACGGTAATTAAAGTACTTCTCCTGTCTCTTTTGAGAAATTTTGACAAGAAAATTGATTTTATCAGTC
AACAATTAAGTACTTTTAGATATATTTTAAGGTTTGGCGGCACACCATTCCGAGTGTGCAGTTTCTTGGG
GAAATTCAATAAAACCAGAAAGTGCAACTTTCAAATTGACCAAATTAAGAAAATATGGTTTAATGAAGCT
TCATTGAGAGAATTTTTGGACTTGTATTATGGTATCTTTGATGAATTAGACTTGCTATACAAATTGAAAA
TATGGACAAATAAATCATTCTATTCCTTTGTCAGTAGACAAGAGTCTCTTGCATGGCAATACGACATTCT
TTTAAGCTTGAAGGACCATTGGCTCAACCTGCAAAGCTTACAGAAGAGACAATTAGAATTGGAAGTGCAA
CTAAAAGTTCAAAATAACGCGTTACTACTCTCACCCATACTGATGCATCAGGCCCATAAAGACGATGGCT
CACAATCGCCAATTAGGAAACAGTTGTTAAATGACCTAAATGTTAATAACGACGCAGAGGTGTTAATACA
CAAACAACTAAAGGCCATCAAGGATGAAAAGACACTTGTTTATTTAGATATTGCAAGATTATCGTTTGAT
TGCATGGCTAATACATCAGATATTCTAAATTTAAAAACTCCAAAGGGAACGTATGCCGTTCTGTCCCTGG
GATCCGGCTTAACTGGACTGGTTAAACTTTGGATAACAACAAAGAGGTCACTTTGCTCTTCAAAAGATTG
AGGATCCTAACTCGAGGCGAATTTCTTATGATTTATGATTTTTATTATTAAATAAGTTATAAAAAAAATA
AGTGTATACAAATTTTAAAGTGACTCTTAGGTTTTAAAACGAAAATTCTTATTCTTGAGTAACTCTTTCC
TGTAGGTCAGGTTGCTTTCTCAGGTATAGCATGAGGTCGCTCTTATTGACCACACCTCTACCGGCATGCC
GAGCAAATGCCTGCAAATCGCTCCCCATTTCGCTGGAAATCTGCTCGTCAGTGGTGCTCACACTGACGAA
TCATGTACAGATCATACCGATGACTGCCTGGCGACTCACAACTAAGCAAGACAGCCGGAACCAGCGCCGG
CGAACACCACTGCATATATGGCATATCACAACAGTCCACGTCTCAAGCAGTTACAGAGATGTTACGAACC
ACTAGTGCACTGCAGTACATCGAGGAGAACTTCTAGTATATCTACATACCTAATATTATTGCCTTATTAA
AAATGGAATCCCAACAATTACATCAAAATCCACATTCTCTTCAAAATCAATTGTCCTGTACTTCCTTGTT
CATGTGTGTTCAAAAACGTTATATTTATAGGATAATTATACTCTATTTCTCAACAAGTAATTGGTTGTTT
GGCCGAGCGGTCTAAGGCGCCTGATTCAAGAAATATCTTGACCGCAGTTAACTGTGGGAATACTCAGGTA
TCGTAAGATGCAAGAGTTCGAATCTCTTAGCAACCATTATTTTTTTCCTCAACATAACGAGAACACACAG
GGGCGCTATCGCACAGAATCAAATTCGATGACTGGAAATTTTTTGTTAATTTCAGAGGTCGCCTGACGCA
TATACCTTTTTCAACTGAAAAATTGGGAGAAAAAGGAAAGGTGAGAGCGCCGGAACCGGCTTTTCATATA
GAATAGAGAAGCGTTCATGACTAAATGCTTGCATCACAATACTTGAAGTTGACAATATTATTTAAGGACC
TATTGTTTTTTCCAATAGGTGGTTAGCAATCGTCTTACTTTCTAACTTTTCTTACCTTTTACATTTCAGC
AATATATATATATATATTTCAAGGATATACCATTCTAATGTCTGCCCCTAAGAAGATCGTCGTTTTGCCA
GGTGACCACGTTGGTCAAGAAATCACAGCCGAAGCCATTAAGGTTCTTAAAGCTATTTCTGATGTTCGTT
CCAATGTCAAGTTCGATTTCGAAAATCATTTAATTGGTGGTGCTGCTATCGATGCTACAGGTGTTCCACT
TCCAGATGAGGCGCTGGAAGCCTCCAAGAAGGCTGATGCCGTTTTGTTAGGTGCTGTGGGTGGTCCTAAA
TGGGGAACCGGTAGTGTTAGACCTGAACAAGGTTTACTAAAAATCCGTAAAGAACTTCAATTGTACGCCA
ACTTAAGACCATGTAACTTTGCATCCGACTCTCTTTTAGACTTATCTCCAATCAAGCCACAATTTGCTAA
AGGTACTGACTTCGTTGTTGTCAGAGAATTAGTGGGAGGTATTTACTTTGGTAAGAGAAAGGAAGACGAT
GGTGATGGTGTCGCTTGGGATAGTGAACAATACACCGTTCCAGAAGTGCAAAGAATCACAAGAATGGCCG
CTTTCATGGCCCTACAACATGAGCCACCATTGCCTATTTGGTCCTTGGATAAAGCTAATGTTTTGGCCTC
TTCAAGATTATGGAGAAAAACTGTGGAGGAAACCATCAAGAACGAATTTCCTACATTGAAGGTTCAACAT
CAATTGATTGATTCTGCCGCCATGATCCTAGTTAAGAACCCAACCCACCTAAATGGTATTATAATCACCA
GCAACATGTTTGGTGATATCATCTCCGATGAAGCCTCCGTTATCCCAGGTTCCTTGGGTTTGTTGCCATC
TGCGTCCTTGGCCTCTTTGCCAGACAAGAACACCGCATTTGGTTTGTACGAACCATGCCACGGTTCTGCT
CCAGATTTGCCAAAGAATAAGGTCAACCCTATCGCCACTATCTTGTCTGCTGCAATGATGTTGAAATTGT
CATTGAACTTGCCTGAAGAAGGTAAGGCCATTGAAGATGCAGTTAAAAAGGTTTTGGATGCAGGTATCAG
AACTGGTGATTTAGGTGGTTCCAACAGTACCACCGAAGTCGGTGATGCTGTCGCCGAAGAAGTTAAGAAA
ATCCTTGCTTAAAAAGATTCTCTTTTTTTATGATATTTGTACATAAACTTTATAAATGAAATTCATAATA
GAAACGACACGAAATTACAAAATGGAATATGTTCATAGGGTAGACGAAACTATATACGCAATCTACATAC
ATTTATCAAGAAGGAGAAAAAGGAGGATGTAAAGGAATACAGGTAAGCAAATTGATACTAATGGCTCAAC
GTGATAAGGAAAAAGAATTGCACTTTAACATTAATATTGACAAGGAGGAGGGCACCACACAAAAAGTTAG
GTGTAACAGAAAATCATGAAACTATGATTCCTAATTTATATATTGGAGGATTTTCTCTAAAAAAAAAAAA
ATACAACAAATAAAAAACACTCAATGACCTGACCATTTGATGGAGTTTAAGTCAATACCTTCTTGAACCA
TTTCCCATAATGGTGAAAGTTCCCTCAAGAATTTTACTCTGTCAGAAACGGCCTTAACGACGTAGTCGAG
AGTACTCGTATCGCATGTCGGTGCGACACGAAATTACAAAATGGAATATGTTCATAGGGTAGACGAAACT
ATATACGCAATCTACATACATTTATCAAGAAGGAGAAAAAGGAGGATGTAAAGGAATACAGGTAAGCAAA
TTGATACTAATGGCTCAACGTGATAAGGAAAAAGAATTGCACTTTAACATTAATATTGACAAGGAGGAGG
GCACCACACAAAAAGTTAGGTGTAACAGAAAATCATGAAACTATGATTCCTAATTTATATATTGGAGGAT
TTTCTCTAAAAAAAAAAAAATACAACAAATAAAAAACACTCAATGACCTGACCATTTGATGGAGTTTAAG
TCAATACCTTCTTGAACCATTTCCCATAATGGTGAAAGTTCCCTCAAGAATTTTACTCTGTCAGAAACGG
CCTTAACGACGTAGTCGACCTCCTCTTCAGTACTAAATCTACCAATACCAAATCTGATGGAAGAATGGGC
TAATGCATCATCCTTACCCAGCGCCGAGCGGCCGCGTGTTACAACCAATTAACCAATTCTGATTAGAAAA
ACTCATCGAGCATCAAATGAAACTGCAATTTATTCATATCAGGATTATCAATACCATATTTTTGAAAAAG
CCGTTTCTGTAATGAAGGAGAAAACTCACCGAGGCAGTTCCATAGGATGGCAAGATCCTGGTATCGGTCT
GCGATTCCGACTCGTCCAACATCAATACAACCTATTAATTTCCCCTCGTCAAAAATAAGGTTATCAAGTG
AGAAATCACCATGAGTGACGACTGAATCCGGTGAGAATGGCAAAAGCTTATGCATTTCTTTCCAGACTTG
TTCAACAGGCCAGCCATTACGCTCGTCATCAAAATCACTCGCATCAACCAAACCGTTATTCATTCGTGAT
TGCGCCTGAGCGAGGCGAAATACGCGATCGCTGTTAAAAGGACAATTACAAACAGGAATCGAATGCAACC
GGCGCAGGAACACTGCCAGCGCATCAACAATATTTTCACCTGAATCAGGATATTCTTCTAATACCTGGAA
TGCTGTTTTCCCGGGGATCGCAGTGGTGAGTAACCATGCATCATCAGGAGTACGGATAAAATGCTTGATG
GTCGGAAGAGGCATAAATTCCGTCAGCCAGTTTAGTCTGACCATCTCATCTGTAACATCATTGGCAACGC
TACCTTTGCCATGTTTCAGAAACAACTCTGGCGCATCGGGCTTCCCATACAATCGATAGATTGTCGCACC
TGATTGCCCGACATTATCGCGAGCCCATTTATACCCATATAAATCAGCATCCATGTTGGAATTTAATCGC
GGCCTGGAGCAAGACGTTTCCCGTTGAATATGGCTCATAACACCCCTTGTATTACTGTTTATGTAAGCAG
ACAGTTTTATTGTTCATGATGATATATTTTTATCTTGTGCAATGTAACATCAGAGATTTTGAGACACAAC
GTGGCTTTGTTGAATAAATCGAACTTTTGCTGAGTTGAAGGATCAGTCATGACCAAAATCCCTTAACGTG
AGTTTTCGTTCCACTGAGCGTCAGACCCCGTAGAAAAGATCAAAGGATCTTCTTGAGATCCTTTTTTTCT
GCGCGTAATCTGCTGCTTGCAAACAAAAAAACCACCGCTACCAGCGGTGGTTTGTTTGCCGGATCAAGAG
CTACCAACTCTTTTTCCGAAGGTAACTGGCTTCAGCAGAGCGCAGATACCAAATACTGTTCTTCTAGTGT
AGCCGTAGTTAGGCCACCACTTCAAGAACTCTGTAGCACCGCCTACATACCTCGCTCTGCTAATCCTGTT
ACCAGTGGCTGCTGCCAGTGGCGATAAGTCGTGTCTTACCGGGTTGGACTCAAGACGATAGTTACCGGAT
AAGGCGCAGCGGTCGGGCTGAACGGGGGGTTCGTGCACACAGCCCAGCTTGGAGCGAACGACCTACACCG
AACTGAGATACCTACAGCGTGAGCTATGAGAAAGCGCCACGCTTCCCGAAGGGAGAAAGGCGGACAGGTA
TCCGGTAAGCGGCAGGGTCGGAACAGGAGAGCGCACGAGGGAGCTTCCAGGGGGAAACGCCTGGTATCTT
TATAGTCCTGTCGGGTTTCGCCACCTCTGACTTGAGCGTCGATTTTTGTGATGCTCGTCAGGGGGGCGGA
GCCTATGGAAAAACGCCAGCAACGCGGCCTTTTTACGGTTCCTGGCCTTTTGCTGGCCTTTTGCTCACAT
GTTCTTTCCTGCGTTATCCCCTGATTCTGTGGATAACCGTGCGGCCGCCAATACCCAGAAGAACAGTAAA
ATAAAGCAAGGTACGTGAAATTAATATTTTTAAATGGTTCTAACCGATGCCGAAGAACTGCGCAGTCCGG
TTATAACGTCTGACATGTCCTTTTTTGATTTGGAATCCAACCACTCAAGTGACTCTGTTCATTTACTTTG
CGAAAAATATACCCACAAATTGCCCATCGAAAGTGAATCGCAAACCACCTTCAGACTGGCACCGACAAAG
CAAAGATTATACAGACAGAGTACTTTATACGTACCGTTAAGTCTCAAGCAAAGGGTTTTCTTATTTACTG
AACGGGTAAAGAGTATCTGGGCCGGCTTGCCAAGATGCAAACCGAATAAGTATTTCAAAGTTGCATTTGC
CTTAGCCGTCCTGACACCATTGGCTATTTGGATATTTTATATTGACTTTCGTGTACATTGATCACATCGA
CTGTTCTATTGGCAAATGAACCACGGGCATTGACTATTTTTCAGGTTACTACTATATATTATCATCACGG
GCAAGGATTGTACCCTGAATTCGCATCTAGACTGATGAGACGTGGTAGAGCCACAAACAGCCGGTACAAG
CAACGATCTCCAGGACCATCTGAATCATGCGCGGATGACACGAACTCACGACGGCGATCACAGACATTAA
CCCACAGTACAGACACTGCGACAACGTGGCAATTCGTCGCAATACAACG
